Addgene plasmid #235131: pSIn-H3K9ac BS
Purpose: H3K9ac FRET biosensor for real-time, single-cell monitoring of H3K9ac levels
Depositing lab: Qin Peng. Depositing organization: Shenzhen Bay Laboratory. Publication: Engineering FRET biosensor for H3K9 acetylation imaging in single living cells. Li S, Sun C, Harrison RES, Cheng L, Gao L, Liu L, Wang Y, Peng Q. Med-X. 2024; 2, 26. doi: 10.1007/s44258-024-00032-4.
Backbone
  Vector backbone: pSin
  Vector type: Mammalian Expression, Lentiviral
Growth in bacteria
  Bacterial resistance: Ampicillin, 100 μg/mL
  Growth temperature: 37°C
  Growth strain: NEB Stable
  Copy number: Unknown
Gene/Insert
  Gene/Insert name: BD1-Ypet-34mer-ECFP-H3
  Species: H. sapiens (human)
  Cloning method: Gibson Cloning
Terms and licenses: Academic/Nonprofit Terms; Industry Terms: Not Available to Industry
How to cite: pSIn-H3K9ac BS was a gift from Qin Peng (Addgene plasmid # 235131 ; http://n2t.net/addgene:235131 ; RRID:Addgene_235131)
