[The description below was written by a language model from this plasmid's Addgene catalogue record and pLannotate feature annotations shown in this document.]
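Description:
pSIn-H3K9ac BS is a self-inactivating HIV-1-based lentiviral transfer plasmid (pSin backbone, about 9.8 kb) for mammalian expression of a genetically encoded FRET biosensor that reports histone H3 lysine 9 acetylation in single living cells. It is propagated in bacteria through a high-copy ColE1/pUC-type origin with ampicillin selection (AmpR). The viral portion contains a truncated 5' LTR, the Ψ packaging signal with a partial gag sequence, the Rev response element for Rev-dependent nuclear export of the genomic RNA, the cPPT/CTS element, and a ΔU3 3' LTR that inactivates LTR promoter activity after integration. A bGH polyadenylation signal lies downstream of the 3' LTR. Short nef, Rev and SV40 fragments in the annotation appear to be residual backbone sequences rather than functional genes.

The payload is driven by the constitutive human EF-1α promoter and encodes a single fusion recorded as BD1-YPet-34mer-ECFP-H3. The feature table identifies the N-terminal module as a fragment of human BRD3, an acetyl-lysine-reading chromatin protein, consistent with its first bromodomain. This is followed by the yellow acceptor YPet, an unannotated gap corresponding to the 34-residue linker, the cyan donor ECFP, and a full-length histone H3 (matched to a bovine H3.2 entry, although the record lists the insert as human). In sensors of this design, binding of the bromodomain to the acetylated H3 tail would be expected to alter the donor-acceptor geometry and thus the FRET ratio, while the H3 moiety would allow incorporation into chromatin. An EMCV IRES downstream links translation of puromycin N-acetyltransferase to the same transcript, allowing puromycin selection of transduced or transfected cells. The construct is intended for real-time, single-cell imaging of H3K9ac dynamics.
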