Features (pLannotate 1.2.2; 23 found; start..end, strand, type, name):
    117..446     +  CDS            nef (fragment): NEF_HV1BR - Experimental evidence at protein level: Swiss-Prot protein existence level 1. Extracellular Nef protein targets CD4(+) T-lymphocytes for apoptosis by interacting with CXCR4 surface receptors (PubMed:14990729). From Human immunodeficiency virus type 1 group M subtype B (isolate BRU/LAI) (HIV-1).
    494..751     +  LTR            5' LTR (truncated): truncated 5' long terminal repeat (LTR) from HIV-1
    798..923     +  misc_feature   HIV-1 Ψ: packaging signal of human immunodeficiency virus type 1
    907..1270    +  CDS            HIV-1 gag (fragment): gag protein from human immunodeficiency virus 1; gag
   1416..1649    +  misc_feature   RRE: The Rev response element (RRE) of HIV-1 allows for Rev-dependent mRNA export from the nucleus to the cytoplasm.
   2026..2126    +  CDS            Rev (fragment): human immunodeficiency virus 1 (HIV-1) Rev protein; rev; enhances nuclear export of unspliced and incompletely spliced viral mRNAs
   2165..2282    +  misc_feature   cPPT/CTS: central polypurine tract and central termination sequence of HIV-1
   2338..2404    +  CDS            small t antigen (fragment): SV40 (simian virus 40) small t antigen
   2411..3589    +  promoter       EF-1α promoter: strong constitutive promoter for human elongation factor EF-1α
   3621..3974    +  CDS            BRD3 (fragment) (sequence partly withheld): BRD3_HUMAN - Also known as KIAA0043, RING3L. Experimental evidence at protein level: Swiss-Prot protein existence level 1. Chromatin reader that recognizes and binds hyperacetylated chromatin and plays a role in the regulation of transcription, probably by chromatin remodeling and interaction with transcription factors (PubMed:18406326, PubMed:27105114). Regulates transcription by promoting the binding of the transcription factor GATA1 to its targets (By similarity). From Homo sapiens (Human).
   3981..4673    +  CDS            YPet: YPet is a basic (constitutively fluorescent) yellow fluorescent protein published in 2005, derived from Aequorea victoria. It has moderate acid sensitivity.
   4767..5444    +  CDS            Enhanced Cyan-Emitting GFP: Enhanced Cyan-Emitting GFP is a basic (constitutively fluorescent) cyan fluorescent protein published in 2002, derived from Aequorea victoria.
   5445..5849    +  CDS            H32_BOVIN (sequence withheld): Experimental evidence at protein level: Swiss-Prot protein existence level 1. Core component of nucleosome. Nucleosomes wrap and compact DNA into chromatin, limiting DNA accessibility to the cellular machineries which require DNA as a template. Histones thereby play a central role in transcription regulation, DNA repair, DNA replication and chromosomal stability. DNA accessibility is regulated via a complex set of post-translational modifications of histones, also called histone code, and nucleosome remodeling. From Bos taurus (Bovine).
   5856..5898    -  misc_feature   MCS (fragment): multiple cloning site
   6063..6525    +  misc_feature   IRES: internal ribosome entry site (IRES) of the encephalomyocarditis virus (EMCV)
   6558..7157    +  CDS            PuroR: puromycin N-acetyltransferase; pac from Streptomyces alboniger; confers resistance to puromycin
   7164..7358    +  CDS            nef (fragment): NEF_HV1Z2 - Experimental evidence at protein level: Swiss-Prot protein existence level 1. Extracellular Nef protein targets CD4(+) T-lymphocytes for apoptosis by interacting with CXCR4 surface receptors. From Human immunodeficiency virus type 1 group M subtype D (isolate Z2/CDC-Z34) (HIV-1).
   7360..7593    +  LTR            3' LTR (ΔU3): self-inactivating 3' long terminal repeat (LTR) from HIV-1
   7750..7974    +  polyA_signal   bGH poly(A) signal: bovine growth hormone polyadenylation signal
   7978..7999    +  promoter       SV40 promoter (fragment): SV40 enhancer and early promoter
   8070..8174    +  promoter       AmpR promoter: bla
   8175..9035    +  CDS            AmpR: β-lactamase; bla; confers resistance to ampicillin, carbenicillin, and related antibiotics
   9206..9794    +  rep_origin     ori: high-copy-number ColE1/pMB1/pBR322/pUC origin of replication
>Addgene plasmid #235131 | pSIn-H3K9ac BS | addgene full sequence | sequence record 483320 | Addgene NGS Result
ACGGACCGCCACTGCCAATTACCTGTGGTTTCATTTACTCTAAACCTGTGATTCCTCTGAATTATTTTCA
TTTTAAAGAAATTGTATTTGTTAAATATGTACTACAAACTTAGTAGTTGGAAGGGCTAATTCACTCCCAA
AGAAGACAAGATATCCTTGATCTGTGGATCTACCACACACAAGGCTACTTCCCTGATTAGCAGAACTACA
CACCAGGGCCAGGGGTCAGATATCCACTGACCTTTGGATGGTGCTACAAGCTAGTACCAGTTGAGCCAGA
TAAGGTAGAAGAGGCCAATAAAGGAGAGAACACCAGCTTGTTACACCCTGTGAGCCTGCATGGGATGGAT
GACCCGGAGAGAGAAGTGTTAGAGTGGAGGTTTGACAGCCGCCTAGCATTTCATCACGTGGCCCGAGAGC
TGCATCCGGAGTACTTCAAGAACTGCTGATATCGAGCTTGCTACAAGGGACTTTCCGCTGGGGACTTTCC
AGGGAGGCGTGGCCTGGGCGGGACTGGGGAGTGGCGAGCCCTCAGATCCTGCATATAAGCAGCTGCTTTT
TGCCTGTACTGGGTCTCTCTGGTTAGACCAGATCTGAGCCTGGGAGCTCTCTGGCTAACTAGGGAACCCA
CTGCTTAAGCCTCAATAAAGCTTGCCTTGAGTGCTTCAAGTAGTGTGTGCCCGTCTGTTGTGTGACTCTG
GTAACTAGAGATCCCTCAGACCCTTTTAGTCAGTGTGGAAAATCTCTAGCAGTGGCGCCCGAACAGGGAC
TTGAAAGCGAAAGGGAAACCAGAGGAGCTCTCTCGACGCAGGACTCGGCTTGCTGAAGCGCGCACGGCAA
GAGGCGAGGGGCGGCGACTGGTGAGTACGCCAAAAATTTTGACTAGCGGAGGCTAGAAGGAGAGAGATGG
GTGCGAGAGCGTCAGTATTAAGCGGGGGAGAATTAGATCGCGATGGGAAAAAATTCGGTTAAGGCCAGGG
GGAAAGAAAAAATATAAATTAAAACATATAGTATGGGCAAGCAGGGAGCTAGAACGATTCGCAGTTAATC
CTGGCCTGTTAGAAACATCAGAAGGCTGTAGACAAATACTGGGACAGCTACAACCATCCCTTCAGACAGG
ATCAGAAGAACTTAGATCATTATATAATACAGTAGCAACCCTCTATTGTGTGCATCAAAGGATAGAGATA
AAAGACACCAAGGAAGCTTTAGACAAGATAGAGGAAGAGCAAAACAAAAGTAAGACCACCGCACAGCAAG
CGGCCGCTGATCTTCAGACCTGGAGGAGGAGATATGAGGGACAATTGGAGAAGTGAATTATATAAATATA
AAGTAGTAAAAATTGAACCATTAGGAGTAGCACCCACCAAGGCAAAGAGAAGAGTGGTGCAGAGAGAAAA
AAGAGCAGTGGGAATAGGAGCTTTGTTCCTTGGGTTCTTGGGAGCAGCAGGAAGCACTATGGGCGCAGCG
TCAATGACGCTGACGGTACAGGCCAGACAATTATTGTCTGGTATAGTGCAGCAGCAGAACAATTTGCTGA
GGGCTATTGAGGCGCAACAGCATCTGTTGCAACTCACAGTCTGGGGCATCAAGCAGCTCCAGGCAAGAAT
CCTGGCTGTGGAAAGATACCTAAAGGATCAACAGCTCCTGGGGATTTGGGGTTGCTCTGGAAAACTCATT
TGCACCACTGCTGTGCCTTGGAATGCTAGTTGGAGTAATAAATCTCTGGAACAGATTTGGAATCACACGA
CCTGGATGGAGTGGGACAGAGAAATTAACAATTACACAAGCTTAATACACTCCTTAATTGAAGAATCGCA
AAACCAGCAAGAAAAGAATGAACAAGAATTATTGGAATTAGATAAATGGGCAAGTTTGTGGAATTGGTTT
AACATAACAAATTGGCTGTGGTATATAAAATTATTCATAATGATAGTAGGAGGCTTGGTAGGTTTAAGAA
TAGTTTTTGCTGTACTTTCTATAGTGAATAGAGTTAGGCAGGGATATTCACCATTATCGTTTCAGACCCA
CCTCCCAACCCCGAGGGGACCCGACAGGCCCGAAGGAATAGAAGAAGAAGGTGGAGAGAGAGACAGAGAC
AGATCCATTCGATTAGTGAACGGATCTCGACGGTATCGCCACAAATGGCAGTATTCATCCACAATTTTAA
AAGAAAGGGGGGGATTGGGGGGTACAGTGCAGGGGAAAGAATAGTAGACATAATAGCAACAGACATACAA
ACTAAAGAATTACAAAAACAAATTACAAAAATTCAAAATTTTCGGGTTTATTACAGGGACAGCAGAGATC
CACTTTGGATCGATAAGCTTTGCAAAGATGGATAAAGTTTTAAACAGAGAGGAATCTTTGCAGCTAATGG
ACCTTCTAGGTCTTGAAAGGAGTGGGAATTGGCTCCGGTGCCCGTCAGTGGGCAGAGCGCACATCGCCCA
CAGTCCCCGAGAAGTTGGGGGGAGGGGTCGGCAATTGAACCGGTGCCTAGAGAAGGTGGCGCGGGGTAAA
CTGGGAAAGTGATGTCGTGTACTGGCTCCGCCTTTTTCCCGAGGGTGGGGGAGAACCGTATATAAGTGCA
GTAGTCGCCGTGAACGTTCTTTTTCGCAACGGGTTTGCCGCCAGAACACAGGTAAGTGCCGTGTGTGGTT
CCCGCGGGCCTGGCCTCTTTACGGGTTATGGCCCTTGCGTGCCTTGAATTACTTCCACCTGGCTGCAGTA
CGTGATTCTTGATCCCGAGCTTCGGGTTGGAAGTGGGTGGGAGAGTTCGAGGCCTTGCGCTTAAGGAGCC
CCTTCGCCTCGTGCTTGAGTTGAGGCCTGGCCTGGGCGCTGGGGCCGCCGCGTGCGAATCTGGTGGCACC
TTCGCGCCTGTCTCGCTGCTTTCGATAAGTCTCTAGCCATTTAAAATTTTTGATGACCTGCTGCGACGCT
TTTTTTCTGGCAAGATAGTCTTGTAAATGCGGGCCAAGATCTGCACACTGGTATTTCGGTTTTTGGGGCC
GCGGGCGGCGACGGGGCCCGTGCGTCCCAGCGCACATGTTCGGCGAGGCGGGGCCTGCGAGCGCGGCCAC
CGAGAATCGGACGGGGGTAGTCTCAAGCTGGCCGGCCTGCTCTGGTGCCTGGCCTCGCGCCGCCGTGTAT
CGCCCCGCCCTGGGCGGCAAGGCTGGCCCGGTCGGCACCAGTTGCGTGAGCGGAAAGATGGCCGCTTCCC
GGCCCTGCTGCAGGGAGCTCAAAATGGAGGACGCGGCGCTCGGGAGAGCGGGCGGGTGAGTCACCCACAC
AAAGGAAAAGGGCCTTTCCGTCCTCAGCCGTCGCTTCATGTGACTCCACGGAGTACCGGGCGCCGTCCAG
GCACCTCGATTAGTTCTCGAGCTTTTGGAGTACGTCGTCTTTAGGTTGGGGGGAGGGGTTTTATGCGATG
GAGTTTCCCCACACTGAGTGGGTGGAGACTGAAGTTAGGCCAGCTTGGCACTTGATGTAATTCTCCTTGG
AATTTGCCCTTTTTGAGTTTGGATCTTGGTTCATTCTCAAGCCTCAGACAGTGGTTCAAAGTTTTTTTCT
TCCATTTCAGGTGTCGTGAGGAATTGATCCTTCGAACTAGTGCCACCATGTCCAACCCTAACAAGCCCAA
GAGGCAG
[300 nt withheld, positions 3648-3947]
AAAATAAATGAGCTACCCACAGAAGAAACCATGTCTAAAGGTGAAGAATTATTCACTGGTGTTGTCCCAA
TTTTGGTTGAATTAGATGGTGATGTTAATGGTCACAAATTTTCTGTCTCCGGTGAAGGTGAAGGTGATGC
TACGTACGGTAAATTGACCTTAAAATTACTCTGTACTACTGGTAAATTGCCAGTTCCATGGCCAACCTTA
GTCACTACTTTAGGTTATGGTGTTCAATGTTTTGCTAGATACCCAGATCATATGAAACAACATGACTTTT
TCAAGTCTGCCATGCCAGAAGGTTATGTTCAAGAAAGAACTATTTTTTTCAAAGATGACGGTAACTACAA
GACCAGAGCTGAAGTCAAGTTTGAAGGTGATACCTTAGTTAATAGAATCGAATTAAAAGGTATTGATTTT
AAAGAAGATGGTAACATTTTAGGTCACAAATTGGAATACAACTATAACTCTCACAATGTTTACATCACTG
CTGACAAACAAAAGAATGGTATCAAAGCTAACTTCAAAATTAGACACAACATTGAAGATGGTGGTGTTCA
ATTAGCTGACCATTATCAACAAAATACTCCAATTGGTGATGGTCCAGTCTTGTTACCAGACAACCATTAC
TTATCCTATCAATCTGCCTTATTCAAAGATCCAAACGAAAAGAGAGATCACATGGTCTTGTTAGAATTTT
TGACTGCTGCTGGTTCAACTTCTGGCTCTGGGAAACCAGGAAGCGGCGAAGGGTCCACCAAGGGAAGCAC
CAGTGGTTCAGGTAAGCCTGGTTCTGGTGAAGGTAGCACTAAAATGGTGAGCAAGGGCGAGGAGCTGTTC
ACCGGGGTGGTGCCCATCCTGGTCGAGCTGGACGGCGACGTAAACGGCCACAGGTTCAGCGTGTCCGGCG
AGGGCGAGGGCGATGCCACCTACGGCAAGCTGACCCTGAAGTTCATCTGCACCACCGGCAAGCTGCCCGT
GCCCTGGCCCACCCTCGTGACCACCCTGACCTGGGGCGTGCAGTGCTTCAGCCGCTACCCCGACCACATG
AAGCAGCACGACTTCTTCAAGTCCGCCATGCCCGAAGGCTACGTCCAGGAGCGTACCATCTTCTTCAAGG
ACGACGGCAACTACAAGACCCGCGCCGAGGTGAAGTTCGAGGGCGACACCCTGGTGAACCGCATCGAGCT
GAAGGGCATCGACTTCAAGGAGGACGGCAACATCCTGGGGCACAAGCTGGAGTACAACTACATCAGCCAC
AACGTCTATATCACCGCCGACAAGCAGAAGAACGGCATCAAGGCCCACTTCAAGATCCGCCACAACATCG
AGGACGGCAGCGTGCAGCTCGCCGACCACTACCAGCAGAACACCCCCATCGGCGACGGCCCCGTGCTGCT
GCCCGACAACCACTACCTGAGCACCCAGTCCGCCCTGAGCAAAGACCCCAACGAGAAGCGCGATCACATG
GTCCTGCTGGAGTTCGTGACCGCCGCC
[405 nt withheld, positions 5445-5849]
TAGTAGGAATTCGAAGCTTGAGCTCGAGATCTGAGTCCGGTAGCGCTAGTTCGAAGGATCCGCATGCATC
TAGGGCGGCCAATTCCGCCCCTCTCCCCCCCCCCCCTCTCCCTCCCCCCCCCCTAACGTTACTGGCCGAA
GCCGCTTGGAATAAGGCCGGTGTGCGTTTGTCTATATGTTATTTTCCACCATATTGCCGTCTTTTGGCAA
TGTGAGGGCCCGGAAACCTGGCCCTGTCTTCTTGACGAGCATTCCTAGGGGTCTTTCCCCTCTCGCCAAA
GGAATGCAAGGTCTGTTGAATGTCGTGAAGGAAGCAGTTCCTCTGGAAGCTTCTTGAAGACAAACAACGT
CTGTAGCGACCCTTTGCAGGCAGCGGAACCCCCCACCTGGCGACAGGTGCCTCTGCGGCCAAAAGCCACG
TGTATAAGATACACCTGCAAAGGCGGCACAACCCCAGTGCCACGTTGTGAGTTGGATAGTTGTGGAAAGA
GTCAAATGGCTCTCCTCAAGCGTATTCAACAAGGGGCTGAAGGATGCCCAGAAGGTACCCCATTGTATGG
GATCTGATCTGGGGCCTCGGTGCACATGCTTTACATGTGTTTAGTCGAGGTTAAAAAAACGTCTAGGCCC
CCCGAACCACGGGGACGTGGTTTTCCTTTGAAAAACACGATGATAAGCTTGCCACAACCCACAAGGAGAC
GACCTTCCATGACCGAGTACAAGCCCACGGTGCGCCTCGCCACCCGCGACGACGTCCCCCGGGCCGTACG
CACCCTCGCCGCCGCGTTCGCCGACTACCCCGCCACGCGCCACACCGTCGACCCGGACCGCCACATCGAG
CGGGTCACCGAGCTGCAAGAACTCTTCCTCACGCGCGTCGGGCTCGACATCGGCAAGGTGTGGGTCGCGG
ACGACGGCGCCGCGGTGGCGGTCTGGACCACGCCGGAGAGCGTCGAAGCGGGGGCGGTGTTCGCCGAGAT
CGGCCCGCGCATGGCCGAGTTGAGCGGTTCCCGGCTGGCCGCGCAGCAACAGATGGAAGGCCTCCTGGCG
CCGCACCGGCCCAAGGAGCCCGCGTGGTTCCTGGCCACCGTCGGCGTCTCGCCCGACCACCAGGGCAAGG
GTCTGGGCAGCGCCGTCGTGCTCCCCGGAGTGGAGGCGGCCGAGCGCGCCGGGGTGCCCGCCTTCCTGGA
GACCTCCGCGCCCCGCAACCTCCCCTTCTACGAGCGGCTCGGCTTCACCGTCACCGCCGACGTCGAGGTG
CCCGAAGGACCGCGCACCTGGTGCATGACCCGCAAGCCCGGTGCCTGATAATAGGCGGCCGCTCGAGACC
TAGAAAAACATGGAGCAATCACAAGTAGCAATACAGCAGCTACCAATGCTGATTGTGCCTGGCTAGAAGC
ACAAGAGGAGGAGGAGGTGGGTTTTCCAGTCACACCTCAGGTACCTTTAAGACCAATGACTTACAAGGCA
GCTGTAGATCTTAGCCACTTTTTAAAAGAAAAGGGGGGACTGGAAGGGCTAATTCACTCCCAACGAAGAC
AAGATCTGCTTTTTGCTTGTACTGGGTCTCTCTGGTTAGACCAGATCTGAGCCTGGGAGCTCTCTGGCTA
ACTAGGGAACCCACTGCTTAAGCCTCAATAAAGCTTGCCTTGAGTGCTTCAAGTAGTGTGTGCCCGTCTG
TTGTGTGACTCTGGTAACTAGAGATCCCTCAGACCCTTTTAGTCAGTGTGGAAAATCTCTAGCAGTAGTA
GTTCATGTCATCTTATTATTCAGTATTTATAACTTGCAAAGAAATGAATATCAGAGAGTGAGAGGCCTTG
ACATTATAATAGATTTAGCAGGAATTGAACTAGGAGTGGAGCACACAGGCAAAGTTCTAGAGCTCGCTGA
TCAGCCTCGACTGTGCCTTCTAGTTGCCAGCCATCTGTTGTTTGCCCCTCCCCCGTGCCTTCCTTGACCC
TGGAAGGTGCCACTCCCACTGTCCTTTCCTAATAAAATGAGGAAATTGCATCGCATTGTCTGAGTAGGTG
TCATTCTATTCTGGGGGGTGGGGTGGGGCAGGACAGCAAGGGGGAGGATTGGGAAGACAATAGCAGGCAT
GCTGGGGATGCGGTGGGCTCTATGGCTTCTGAGGCGGAAAGAACCAGCTGGGGGCGCGCCCCTCGAGGCC
GCCATGGTCATAGCTGTTTGACGTCAGGTGGCACTTTTCGGGGAAATGTGCGCGGAACCCCTATTTGTTT
ATTTTTCTAAATACATTCAAATATGTATCCGCTCACGAGACAATAACCCTGATAAATGCTTCAATAATAT
TGAAAAAGGAAGAGTATGAGTATTCAACATTTCCGTGTCGCCCTTATTCCCTTTTTTGCGGCATTTTGCC
TTCCTGTTTTTGCTCACCCAGAAACGCTGGTGAAAGTAAAAGATGCTGAAGATCAGTTGGGTGCACGAGT
GGGTTACATCGAACTGGATCTCAACAGCGGTAAGATCCTTGAGAGTTTTCGCCCCGAAGAACGTTTTCCA
ATGATGAGCACTTTTAAAGTTCTGCTATGTGGCGCGGTATTATCCCGTATTGACGCCGGGCAAGAGCAAC
TCGGTCGCCGCATACACTATTCTCAGAATGACTTGGTTGAGTACTCACCAGTCACAGAAAAGCATCTTAC
GGATGGCATGACAGTAAGAGAATTATGCAGTGCTGCCATAACCATGAGTGATAACACTGCGGCCAACTTA
CTTCTGACAACGATCGGAGGACCGAAGGAGCTAACCGCTTTTTTGCACAACATGGGGGATCATGTAACTC
GCCTTGATCGTTGGGAACCGGAGCTGAATGAAGCCATACCAAACGACGAGCGTGACACCACGATGCCTGT
AGCAATGGCAACAACGTTGCGCAAACTATTAACTGGCGAACTACTTACTCTAGCTTCCCGGCAACAATTA
ATAGACTGGATGGAGGCGGATAAAGTTGCAGGACCACTTCTGCGCTCGGCCCTTCCGGCTGGCTGGTTTA
TTGCTGATAAATCTGGAGCCGGTGAGCGTGGGTCTCGCGGTATCATTGCAGCACTGGGGCCAGATGGTAA
GCCCTCCCGTATCGTAGTTATCTACACGACGGGGAGTCAGGCAACTATGGATGAACGAAATAGACAGATC
GCTGAGATAGGTGCCTCACTGATTAAGCATTGGTAACTGTCAGACCAAGTTTACTCATATATACTTTAGA
TTGATTTAAAACTTCATTTTTAATTTAAAAGGATCTAGGTGAAGATCCTTTTTGATAATCTCATGACCAA
AATCCCTTAACGTGAGTTTTCGTTCCACTGAGCGTCAGACCCCGTAGAAAAGATCAAAGGATCTTCTTGA
GATCCTTTTTTTCTGCGCGTAATCTGCTGCTTGCAAACAAAAAAACCACCGCTACCAGCGGTGGTTTGTT
TGCCGGATCAAGAGCTACCAACTCTTTTTCCGAAGGTAACTGGCTTCAGCAGAGCGCAGATACCAAATAC
TGTTCTTCTAGTGTAGCCGTAGTTAGGCCACCACTTCAAGAACTCTGTAGCACCGCCTACATACCTCGCT
CTGCTAATCCTGTTACCAGTGGCTGCTGCCAGTGGCGATAAGTCGTGTCTTACCGGGTTGGACTCAAGAC
GATAGTTACCGGATAAGGCGCAGCGGTCGGGCTGAACGGGGGGTTCGTGCACACAGCCCAGCTTGGAGCG
AACGACCTACACCGAACTGAGATACCTACAGCGTGAGCTATGAGAAAGCGCCACGCTTCCCGAAGGGAGA
AAGGCGGACAGGTATCCGGTAAGCGGCAGGGTCGGAACAGGAGAGCGCACGAGGGAGCTTCCAGGGGGAA
ACGCCTGGTATCTTTATAGTCCTGTCGGGTTTCGCCACCTCTGACTTGAGCGTCGATTTTTGTGATGCTC
GTCAGGGGGGCGGAGCCTATGGAAAAACGCCAGCAACGCGGCCTTTTTACGGTTCTGGCCTTTTGC
